>Addgene plasmid #41216 | TAL3042 | depositor partial sequence | sequence record 54855 | TAL3042 sequence 2430 bps
TCTAGAGCTAGCACCATGGACTACAAAGACCATGACGGTGATTATAAAGATCATGACATCGATTACAAGG
ATGACGATGACAAGATGGCCCCCAAGAAGAAGAGGAAGGTGGGCATTCACCGCGGGGTACCTATGGTGGA
CTTGAGGACACTCGGTTATTCGCAACAGCAACAGGAGAAAATCAAGCCTAAGGTCAGGAGCACCGTCGCG
CAACACCACGAGGCGCTTGTGGGGCATGGCTTCACTCATGCGCATATTGTCGCGCTTTCACAGCACCCTG
CGGCGCTTGGGACGGTGGCTGTCAAATACCAAGATATGATTGCGGCCCTGCCCGAAGCCACGCACGAGGC
AATTGTAGGGGTCGGTAAACAGTGGTCGGGAGCGCGAGCACTTGAGGCGCTGCTGACTGTGGCGGGTGAG
CTTAGGGGGCCTCCGCTCCAGCTCGACACCGGGCAGCTGCTGAAGATCGCGAAGAGAGGGGGAGTAACAG
CGGTAGAGGCAGTGCACGCCTGGCGCAATGCGCTCACCGGGGCCCCCTTGAACCTGACCCCAGACCAGGT
AGTCGCAATCGCGAACAATAATGGGGGAAAGCAAGCCCTGGAAACCGTGCAAAGGTTGTTGCCGGTCCTT
TGTCAAGACCACGGCCTTACACCGGAGCAAGTCGTGGCCATTGCAAGCAACATCGGTGGCAAACAGGCTC
TTGAGACGGTTCAGAGACTTCTCCCAGTTCTCTGTCAAGCCCACGGGCTGACTCCCGATCAAGTTGTAGC
GATTGCGTCGCATGACGGAGGGAAACAAGCATTGGAGACTGTCCAACGGCTCCTTCCCGTGTTGTGTCAA
GCCCACGGTTTGACGCCTGCACAAGTGGTCGCCATCGCCTCGAATGGCGGCGGTAAGCAGGCGCTGGAAA
CAGTACAGCGCCTGCTGCCTGTACTGTGCCAGGATCATGGACTGACCCCAGACCAGGTAGTCGCAATCGC
GTCAAACGGAGGGGGAAAGCAAGCCCTGGAAACCGTGCAAAGGTTGTTGCCGGTCCTTTGTCAAGACCAC
GGCCTTACACCGGAGCAAGTCGTGGCCATTGCATCCCACGACGGTGGCAAACAGGCTCTTGAGACGGTTC
AGAGACTTCTCCCAGTTCTCTGTCAAGCCCACGGGCTGACTCCCGATCAAGTTGTAGCGATTGCGTCCAA
CGGTGGAGGGAAACAAGCATTGGAGACTGTCCAACGGCTCCTTCCCGTGTTGTGTCAAGCCCACGGTTTG
ACGCCTGCACAAGTGGTCGCCATCGCCAACAACAACGGCGGTAAGCAGGCGCTGGAAACAGTACAGCGCC
TGCTGCCTGTACTGTGCCAGGATCATGGACTGACCCCAGACCAGGTAGTCGCAATCGCGTCACATGACGG
GGGAAAGCAAGCCCTGGAAACCGTGCAAAGGTTGTTGCCGGTCCTTTGTCAAGACCACGGCCTTACACCG
GAGCAAGTCGTGGCCATTGCAAGCAATGGGGGTGGCAAACAGGCTCTTGAGACGGTTCAGAGACTTCTCC
CAGTTCTCTGTCAAGCCCACGGGCTGACTCCCGATCAAGTTGTAGCGATTGCGAATAACAATGGAGGGAA
ACAAGCATTGGAGACTGTCCAACGGCTCCTTCCCGTGTTGTGTCAAGCCCACGGTTTGACGCCTGCACAA
GTGGTCGCCATCGCCAGCCATGATGGCGGTAAGCAGGCGCTGGAAACAGTACAGCGCCTGCTGCCTGTAC
TGTGCCAGGATCATGGACTGACCCCAGACCAGGTAGTCGCAATCGCGAACAATAATGGGGGAAAGCAAGC
CCTGGAAACCGTGCAAAGGTTGTTGCCGGTCCTTTGTCAAGACCACGGCCTTACACCGGAGCAAGTCGTG
GCCATTGCAAGCAATGGGGGTGGCAAACAGGCTCTTGAGACGGTTCAGAGACTTCTCCCAGTTCTCTGTC
AAGCCCACGGGCTGACTCCCGATCAAGTTGTAGCGATTGCGTCGCATGACGGAGGGAAACAAGCATTGGA
GACTGTCCAACGGCTCCTTCCCGTGTTGTGTCAAGCCCACGGTTTGACGCCTGCACAAGTGGTCGCCATC
GCCAGCCATGATGGCGGTAAGCAGGCGCTGGAAACAGTACAGCGCCTGCTGCCTGTACTGTGCCAGGATC
ATGGACTGACACCCGAACAGGTGGTCGCCATTGCTTCTAACATCGGAGGACGGCCAGCCTTGGAGTCCAT
CGTAGCCCAATTGTCCAGGCCCGATCCCGCGTTGGCTGCGTTAACGAATGACCATCTGGTGGCGTTGGCA
TGTCTTGGTGGACGACCCGCGCTCGATGCAGTCAAAAAGGGTCTGCCTCATGCTCCCGCATTGATCAAAA
GAACCAACCGGCGGATTCCCGAGAGAACTTCCCATCGAGTCGCGGGATCC
