>Addgene plasmid #41216 | TAL3042 | addgene partial sequence | sequence record 56064 | JDS-TALEN-F 5'-TAGGGGTCGGTAAACAGTGG-3'
TTAGGGGGCCTCCGCTCCAGCTCGACACCGGGCAGCTGCTGAAGATCGCGAAGAGAGGGGGAGTAACAGC
GGTAGAGGCAGTGCACGCCTGGCGCAATGCGCTCACCGGGGCCCCCTTGAACCTGACCCCAGACCAGGTA
GTCGCAATCGCGAACAATAATGGGGGAAAGCAAGCCCTGGAAACCGTGCAAAGGTTGTTGCCGGTCCTTT
GTCAAGACCACGGCCTTACACCGGAGCAAGTCGTGGCCATTGCAAGCAACATCGGTGGCAAACAGGCTCT
TGAGACGGTTCAGAGACTTCTCCCAGTTCTCTGTCAAGCCCACGGGCTGACTCCCGATCAAGTTGTAGCG
ATTGCGTCGCATGACGGAGGGAAACAAGCATTGGAGACTGTCCAACGGCTCCTTCCCGTGTTGTGTCAAG
CCCACGGTTTGACGCCTGCACAAGTGGTCGCCATCGCCTCGAATGGCGGCGGTAAGCAGGCGCTGGAAAC
AGTACAGCGCCTGCTGCCTGTACTGTGCCAGGATCATGGACTGACCCCAGACCAGGTAGTCGCAATCGCG
TCAAACGGAGGGGGAAAGCAAGCCCTGGAAACCGTGCAAAGGTTGTTGCCGGTCCTTTGTCAAGACCACG
GCCTTACACCGGAGCAAGTCGTGGCCATTGCATCCCACGACGGTGGCAAACAGGCTCTTGAGACGGTTCA
GAGACTTCTCCCAGTTCTCTGTCAAGCCCACGGGCTGACTCCCGATCAAGTTGTAGCGATTGCGTCCAAC
GGTGGAGGGAAACAAGCATTGGAGACTGTCCAACGGCTCCTTCCCGTGTTGTGTCAAGCCCACGGTTTGA
CGCCTGCACAAGTGGTCGCCATCGCC
