[The description below was written by a language model from this plasmid's Addgene catalogue record.]
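Description:
TAL3042 is a TALEN expression plasmid built on the JDS70 backbone (about 6.4 kb without insert), catalogued as a mammalian expression vector that also carries a T7 promoter. It encodes the left-hand monomer of a TALE nuclease pair directed against the zebrafish (D. rerio) gene cebpd. The roughly 1.6 kb insert, named ZebrafishCommunity-cebpd-Left, is best understood as an engineered array of TAL effector repeats designed to recognise a specific binding site in cebpd, rather than as cebpd coding sequence itself. The array was introduced by restriction cloning, and the cloning sites were destroyed in the process. The plasmid is maintained in E. coli at high copy number under ampicillin selection. No feature table is provided, so the origin of replication and other backbone elements are not itemised in the record.

The backbone supplies the flanking parts of the open reading frame: an N-terminal 3X FLAG tag for detection and a C-terminal wild-type FokI nuclease domain. Expression is driven by the CMV promoter in mammalian cells, and the use of a BGH reverse sequencing primer suggests a BGH polyadenylation region downstream. The T7 designation indicates that the coding sequence can also be transcribed in vitro to make mRNA, which suits delivery into zebrafish embryos. FokI cleaves only as a dimer, so this left monomer is meant to be used with a matching right-hand TALEN that binds the opposite strand across a spacer. The resulting double-strand break is repaired imprecisely, producing indel mutations. The associated work describes targeted gene disruption in somatic zebrafish cells, and here the intended application is disruption of cebpd. The depositor recommends verifying the plasmid by diagnostic digest before use.
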