Addgene plasmid #41216: TAL3042
Depositing lab: Keith Joung. Depositing organization: Massachusetts General Hospital. Publication: Targeted gene disruption in somatic zebrafish cells using engineered TALENs. Sander JD, Cade L, Khayter C, Reyon D, Peterson RT, Joung JK, Yeh JR. Nat Biotechnol. 2011 Aug 5;29(8):697-8. doi: 10.1038/nbt.1934. PubMed 21822241.
Backbone
  Vector backbone: JDS70
  Backbone manufacturer: Addgene plasmid #32285
  Backbone size w/o insert (bp): 6447
  Vector type: Mammalian Expression ; T7
Growth in bacteria
  Bacterial resistance: Ampicillin, 100 μg/mL
  Growth temperature: 37°C
  Growth strain: XL1 Blue
  Copy number: High Copy
Gene/Insert
  Gene/Insert name: ZebrafishCommunity-cebpd-Left (alt name: cebpd)
  Species: D. rerio (zebrafish)
  Insert size (bp): 1640
  Entrez Gene: cebpd (a.k.a. c/ebpd, wu:fa99c04, wu:fb61h03)
  Promoter: CMV
  Tag / fusion protein: 3X Flag (N terminal on backbone); WT FOKI (C terminal on backbone)
  Cloning method: Restriction Enzyme; 5′ cloning site N/A (destroyed during cloning); 3′ cloning site N/A (destroyed during cloning)
  Sequencing primers: 5′ CMV-F; 3′ BGH-rev
Terms and licenses: Academic/Nonprofit Terms; Industry Terms: Not Available to Industry
Depositor comments: Target binding site: TGACTTCTGCTGCGTCCA It is strongly recommended that users perform a diagnostic digest to verify this plasmid prior to use. For example, a double digest of the plasmid with BamHI and KpnI should result in two bands at 2.3kb and 5.8kb.
How to cite: TAL3042 was a gift from Keith Joung (Addgene plasmid # 41216 ; http://n2t.net/addgene:41216 ; RRID:Addgene_41216)
